>Addgene plasmid #69868 | pMPO 60 | depositor full sequence | sequence record 132369 | pMPO 60 sequence 5710 bps
TCGCGAACGCCAGCAAGACGTAGCCCAGCGCGTCGGCCGCCATGCCGGCGATAATGGCCTGCTTCTCGCC
GAAACGTTTGGTGGCGGGACCAGTGACGAAGGCTTGAGCGAGGGCGTGCAAGATTCCGAATACCGCAAGC
GACAGGCCGATCATCGTCGCGCTCCAGCGAAAGCGGTCCTCGCCGAAAATGACCCAGAGCGCTGCCGGCA
CCCTGTCCTACGAGTTGCATGATAAAGAAGACAGTCATAAGTGCGGCGACGACCACCGCGGTGGCGGCCG
CGCGAATTTGCCTGGCGGCAGTAGCGCGGTGGTCCCACCTGACCCCATGCCGAACTCAGAAGTGAAACGC
CGTAGCGCCGATGGTAGTGTGGGGTCTCCCCATGCGAGAGTAGGGAACTGCCAGGCATCAAATAAAACGA
AAGGCTCAGTCGAAAGACTGGGCCTTTCGTTTTATCTGTTGTTTGTCGGTGAACGCTCTCCTGAGTAGGA
CAAATCCGCCGGGAGCGGATTTGAACGTTGCGAAGCAACGGCCCGGAGGGTGGCGGGCAGGACGCCCGCC
ATAAACTGCCAGGGAATTTGATAGAGATAAGTCCAGCCTTGCAAGAAGCGGATACAGGAGTGCAAAAAAT
GGCTATCTCTAGAAAGGCCTACCCCTTAGGCTTTATGCAACAGAAACAATAATAATGGAGTCATGACCAT
GACAATGCACCTGGGGCTCGACTATATAGATAGTCTCGTTGAAGAAGATGAGAACGAGGGCATCTACCGC
TGCAAGCGCGAGATGTTCACCGACCCTCGGCTGTTCGATTTAGAGATGAAACACATCTTTGAGGGCAACT
GGATTTATCTCGCCCACGAGAGCCAGATTCCCGAGAAGAACGACTATTACACCACGCAGATGGGCCGGCA
GCCGATATTCATCACACGCAACAAAGATGGTGAGCTGAATGCCTTCGTCAATGCCTGAATTCGAGTGAAT
AAAAGGTTTTGGGCAGCGCGCCAATGGCGGCGCGTATGTCCAGGGATAAAGGCGTCCAGCGGTGCGTAAG
CACCGCCGGGCGCTTTTTTTTTGCGCGAATTCCCAATTCGGTTCACCCGGGCATATGGCAAGAACTGCAG
ATATCCATGGTACCGAGCTCGGATCCGTCGACAAGCTTATCGCCAATTCGCCCTATAGTGAGTCGTATTA
CGCGCGCTCACTGGCCGTCGTTTTACAACGTCGTGACTGGGAAAACCCTGGCGTTACCCAACTTAATCGC
CTTGCAGCACATCCCCCTTTCGCCAGCTGGCGTAATAGCGAAGAGGCCCGCACCGATCGCCCTTCCCAAC
AGTTGCGCAGCCTGAATGGCGAATGGG
[124 nt withheld, positions 1358-1481]
C
[91 nt withheld, positions 1483-1573]
A
[49 nt withheld, positions 1575-1623]
CCTTTGACGTTGGAGTCCACGTTCTTT
[37 nt withheld, positions 1651-1687]
ACCCTATCTCGGTCTATTCTTTTGATTTATAAGGGATTTTGCCGATTTCGGCCTATTGGTTAAAAAATGA
GCTGATTTAACAAAAATTTAACGCGAATTTTAACAAAATATTAACGCTTACAATTTAGGTGGCACTTTTC
GGGGAAATGTGCGCGGAACCCCTATTTGTTTATTTTTCTAAATACATTCAAATATGTATCCGCTCATGAG
ACAATAACCCTGATAAATGCTTCAATAATATTGAAAAAGGAAGAGTATGAGTATTCAACATTTCCGTGTC
GCCCTTATTCCCTTTTTTGCGGCATTTTGCCTTCCTGTTTTTGCTCACCCAGAAACGCTGGTGAAAGTAA
AAGATGCTGAAGATCAGTTGGGTGCACGAGTGGGTTACATCGAACTGGATCTCAACAGCGGTAAGATCCT
TGAGAGTTTTCGCCCCGAAGAACGTTTTCCAATGATGAGCACTTTTAAAGTTCTGCTATGTGGCGCGGTA
TTATCCCGTATTGACGCCGGGCAAGAGCAACTCGGTCGCCGCATACACTATTCTCAGAATGACTTGGTTG
AGTACTCACCAGTCACAGAAAAGCATCTTACGGATGGCATGACAGTAAGAGAATTATGCAGTGCTGCCAT
AACCATGAGTGATAACACTGCGGCCAACTTACTTCTGACAACGATCGGAGGACCGAAGGAGCTAACCGCT
TTTTTGCACAACATGGGGGATCATGTAACTCGCCTTGATCGCTGGGAACCGGAGCTGAATGAAGCCATAC
CAAACGACGAGCGTGACACCACGATGCCTGTAGCAATGGCAACAACGTTGCGCAAACTATTAACTGGCGA
ACTACTTACTCTAGCTTCCCGGCAACAATTAATAGACTGGATGGAGGCGGATAAAGTTGCAGGACCACTT
CTGCGCTCGGCCCTTCCGGCTGGCTGGTTTATTGCTGATAAATCTGGAGCCGGTGAGCGTGGGTCTCGCG
GTATCATTGCAGCACTGGGGCCAGATGGTAAGCCCTCCCGTATCGTAGTTATCTACACGACGGGGAGTCA
GGCAACTATGGATGAACGAAATAGACAGATCGCTGAGATAGGTGCCTCACTGATTAAGCATTGGTAACTG
TCAGACCAAGTTTACTCATATATACTTTAGATTGATTTAAAACTTCATTTTTAATTTAAAAGGATCTAGG
TGAAGATCCTTTTTGATAATCTCATGACCAAAATCCCTTAACGTGAGTTTTCGTTCCACTGAGCGTCAGA
TCTCTGTTCGGGGGTTCACTGACGCTGCGTGACTACGATGGTCAGGTTGCGGAGGCTATGGCCCTGGTAC
GAGCGCTGAACAAAATGACGAAAGCAGGTATGCCTGAAAGCGTGCGTATTGCCTGAAAACACAACCCGCT
ACGGGGGAGACTTACCCGAAATCTGATTTATTCAACAAAGCCACTTTCAGTATGGATTTGGGTGTTACGG
GGGGGGGTTGGTGCTTAAAATCGCGCTGAGGATTTCTGATGGTGTTAAGCGGGCGGTTTTGAGATGTAAA
CTCGCCCGTTTAACATAATGGATCTTGCGCGCACCGCCCGAACACCACTCGCCACAAAAAACCGCCGGAA
CGTCCAAAAGTACGGGTTTTGCTGCCCGCAAACGGGCTGTTCTGGTGTTGCTAGTTTGTTATCAGAATCG
CAGATCCGGCTTCAGCCGGTTTGCCGGCTGAAAGCGCTATTTCTTCCAGAATTGCCATGATTTTTTCCCC
ACGGGAGGCGTCACTGGCTCCCGTGTTGTCGGCAGCTTTGATTCGATAAGCAGCATCGCCTGTTTCAGGC
TGTCTATGTGTGACTGTTGAGCTGTAACAAGTTGTCTCAGGTGTTCAATTTCATGTTCTAGTTGCTTTGT
TTTACTGGTTTCACCTGTTCTATTAGGTGTTACATGCTGTTCATCTGTTACATTGTCGATCTGTTCATGG
TGAACAGCTTTGAATGCACCAAAAACTCGTAAAAGCTCTGATGTATCTATCTTTTTTACACCGTTTTCAT
CTGTGCATATATGGACAGTTTTCCCTTTGATATGTAACGGTGAACAGTTGTTCTACTTTTGTTTGTTAGT
CTTGATGCTTCACTGATAGATACAAGAGCCATAAGAACCTCAGATCCTTCCGTATTTAGCCAGTATGTTC
TCTAGTGTGGTTCGTTGTTTTTGCGTGAGCCATGAGAACGAACCATTGAGATCATACTTACTTTGCATGT
CACTCAAAAATTTTGCCTCAAAACTGGTGAGCTGAATTTTTGCAGTTAAAGCATCGTGTAGTGTTTTTCT
TAGTCCGTTATGTAGGTAGGAATCTGATGTAATGGTTGTTGGTATTTTGTCACCATTCATTTTTATCTGG
TTGTTCTCAAGTTCGGTTACGAGATCCATTTGTCTATCTAGTTCAACTTGGAAAATCAACGTATCAGTCG
GGCGGCCTCGCTTATCAACCACCAATTTCATATTGCTGTAAGTGTTTAAATCTTTACTTATTGGTTTCAA
AACCCATTGGTTAAGCCTTTTAAACTCATGGTAGTTATTTTCAAGCATTAACATGAACTTAAATTCATCA
AGGCTAATCTCTATATTTGCCTTGTGAGTTTTCTTTTGTGTTAGTTCTTTTAATAACCACTCATAAATCC
TCATAGAGTATTTGTTTTCAAAAGACTTAACATGTTCCAGATTATATTTTATGAATTTTTTTAACTGGAA
AAGATAAGGCAATATCTCTTCACTAAAAACTAATTCTAATTTTTCGCTTGAGAACTTGGCATAGTTTGTC
CACTGGAAAATCTCAAAGCCTTTAACCAAAGGATTCCTGATTTCCACAGTTCTCGTCATCAGCTCTCTGG
TTGCTTTAGCTAATACACCATAAGCATTTTCCCTACTGATGTTCATCATCTGAGCGTATTGGTTATAAGT
GAACGATACCGTCCGTTCTTTCCTTGTAGGGTTTTCAATCGTGGGGTTGAGTAGTGCCACACAGCATAAA
ATTAGCTTGGTTTCATGCTCCGTTAAGTCATAGCGACTAATCGCTAGTTCATTTGCTTTGAAAACAACTA
ATTCAGACATACATCTCAATTGGTCTAGGTGATTTTAATCACTATACCAATTGAGATGGGCTAGTCAATG
ATAATTACTAGTCCTTTTCCTTTGAGTTGTGGGTATCTGTAAATTCTGCTAGACCTTTGCTGGAAAACTT
GTAAATTCTGCTAGACCCTCTGTAAATTCCGCTAGACCTTTGTGTGTTTTTTTTGTTTATATTCAAGTGG
TTATAATTTATAGAATAAAGAAAGAATAAAAAAAGATAAAAAGAATAGATCCCAGCCCTGTGTATAACTC
ACTACTTTAGTCAGTTCCGCAGTATTACAAAAGGATGTCGCAAACGCTGTTTGCTCCTCTACAAAACAGA
CCTTAAAACCCTAAAGGCTTAAGTAGCACCCTCGCAAGCTCGGGCAAATCGCTGAATATTCCTTTTGTCT
CCGACCATCAGGCACCTGAGTCGCTGTCTTTTTCGTGACATTCAGTTCGCTGCGCTCACGGCTCTGGCAG
TGAATGGGGGTAAATGGCACTACAGGCGCCTTTTATGGATTCATGCAAGGAAACTACCCATAATACAAGA
AAAGCCCGTCACGGGCTTCTCAGGGCGTTTTATGGCGGGTCTGCGGAGTGGTGAATCCGTTAGCGAGGTG
CCGCCGGCTTCCATTCAGGTCGAGGTGGCCCGGCTCCATGCACCGCGACGCAACGCGGGGAGGCAGACAA
GGTATAGGGCGGCGCCTACAATCCATGCCAACCCGTTCCATGTGCTCGCCGAGGCGGCATAAATCGCCGT
GACGATCAGCGGTCCAATGATCGAAGTTAGGCTGGTAAGAGCCGCGAGCGATCCTTGAAGCTGTCCCTGA
TGGTCGTCATCTACCTGCCTGGACAGCATGGCCTGCAACGCGGGCATCCCGATGCCGCCGGAAGCGAGAA
GAATCATAATGGGGAAGGCCATCCAGCCTCGCG
Features (pLannotate 1.2.2; 14 found; start..end, strand, type, name):
    263..281     +  misc_feature   MCS (fragment): pBluescript multiple cloning site
    290..405     +  ncRNA          5S rRNA: Accession: RF00001 - 5S ribosomal RNA
    409..495     +  terminator     rrnB T1 terminator: Escherichia coli rrnB; transcription terminator T1 from the E. coli rrnB gene
    590..670     +  promoter       Pm promoter: The bacterial Pm promoter is activated by XylS in the presence of benzoate or m-toluate (Marqués et al., 1999).
    726..965     +  CDS            cbdA (fragment): CBDA_BURCE - Experimental evidence at protein level: Swiss-Prot protein existence level 1. Component of 2-halobenzoate dioxygenase multicomponent enzyme system which catalyzes the incorporation of both atoms of molecular oxygen into 2-halobenzoate to form catechol. From Burkholderia cepacia (Pseudomonas cepacia).
   1172..1190    -  promoter       T7 promoter: promoter for bacteriophage T7 RNA polymerase
   1198..1353    +  CDS            lacZα (fragment): LacZα fragment of β-galactosidase; lacZ fragment
   1358..1786    +  rep_origin     f1 ori (sequence partly withheld): f1 bacteriophage origin of replication; arrow indicates direction of (+) strand synthesis
   1839..1943    +  promoter       AmpR promoter: bla
   1944..2804    +  CDS            AmpR: β-lactamase; bla; confers resistance to ampicillin, carbenicillin, and related antibiotics
   2942..3070    +  CDS            TRA2_ECOLX (fragment): Protein predicted: Swiss-Prot protein existence level 4. Required for transposition of transposon Tn903. From Escherichia coli.
   3827..4777    -  CDS            Rep101: RepA protein needed for replication with the pSC101 origin; rep101
   4825..5047    -  rep_origin     pSC101 ori: low-copy replication origin that requires the Rep101 protein
   5412..262     -  CDS            TcR (fragment) (across the origin): tetracycline efflux protein; tet; confers resistance to tetracycline
