[The description below was written by a language model from this plasmid's Addgene catalogue record and pLannotate feature annotations shown in this document.]
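Description:
pMPO 60 is an empty bacterial expression vector built on the low-copy pWSK29 backbone. It serves as the target-gene module of the salicylate-inducible cascade expression system (Pnah/NahR–Psal/XylS2). The 5,710-nt annotated sequence shows the pSC101 origin with its Rep101 (RepA) replication protein, which accounts for the low copy number. It also shows a β-lactamase gene under its own promoter for ampicillin selection. An f1 phage origin is present, which corresponds to the "M13 replication origin" in the catalogue description and allows single-stranded DNA to be produced with helper phage. Backbone remnants include fragments of lacZα, a tetracycline-resistance gene and a Tn903 transposase, a pBluescript polylinker fragment, and a T7 promoter facing the cloning region from the opposite strand.

The expression cassette is recorded as rrnBT1T2–Pm–nasF attenuator–MCSII. The rrnB segment is annotated as 5S rRNA sequence plus the T1 terminator, and it lies upstream to block read-through transcription from the vector. It is followed by the Pm promoter, which is activated by XylS-family regulators bound to benzoate-type effectors. In the cascade, NahR and the XylS2 variant both respond to salicylate, which amplifies induction; these regulators are not annotated on this plasmid and so presumably are supplied from elsewhere in the host. The nasF attenuator is not picked out by the automated annotation. It is a transcription-termination element placed downstream of Pm, presumably to lower basal expression. The short "cbdA" homology hit downstream of Pm may reflect native sequence carried with the promoter rather than a functional gene. No insert is present, and genes of interest are cloned into MCSII by restriction digestion. The associated publication concerns tightly regulated gene expression in Salmonella infecting eukaryotic cells.
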