Addgene plasmid #69868: pMPO 60
Purpose: (Empty Backbone) Expression vectors for the salycilate cascade expression system (Pnah/NahR-Psal/XylS2).ApR, expression vector with rrnBT1T2-Pm-nasF attenuator-MCSII, M13 replication origin
Depositing lab: Eduardo Santero. Depositing organization: Universidad Pablo de Olavide. Publication: Improved expression systems for regulated expression in Salmonella infecting eukaryotic cells. Medina C, Camacho EM, Flores A, Mesa-Pereira B, Santero E. PLoS One. 2011;6(8):e23055. doi: 10.1371/journal.pone.0023055. Epub 2011 Aug 1. PubMed 21829692.
Backbone
  Vector backbone: pWSK29
  Vector type: Bacterial Expression
Growth in bacteria
  Bacterial resistance: Ampicillin, 100 μg/mL
  Growth temperature: 37°C
  Growth strain: DH5alpha
  Copy number: Low Copy
Gene/Insert
  Cloning method: Restriction Enzyme
Terms and licenses: Academic/Nonprofit Terms; Industry Terms: Not Available to Industry
How to cite: pMPO 60 was a gift from Eduardo Santero (Addgene plasmid # 69868 ; http://n2t.net/addgene:69868 ; RRID:Addgene_69868)
