>Addgene plasmid #69868 | pMPO 60 | addgene partial sequence | sequence record 129748 | AmpSeq-F 5'-ctcatgagcggatacatatttgaa-3'
AATAGGGGTTCCGCGCACATTTCCCCGAAAAGTGCCACCTAAATTGTAAGCGTTAATATTTTGTTAAAAT
TCGCGTTAAATTTTTGTTAAATCAGCTCATTTTTTAACCAATAGGCCGAAATCGGCAAAATCCCTTATAA
ATCAAAAGAATAGACCGAGATAGGGT
[37 nt withheld, positions 167-203]
AAAGAACGTGGACTCCAACGTCAAAGG
[49 nt withheld, positions 231-279]
T
[91 nt withheld, positions 281-371]
G
[124 nt withheld, positions 373-496]
CCCATTCGCCATTCAGGCTGCGCAACTGTTGGGAAGGGCGATCGGTGCGGGCCTCTTCGCTATTACGCCA
GCTGGCGAAAGGGGGATGTGCTGCAAGGCGATTAAGTTGGGTAACGCCAGGGTTTTCCCAGTCACGACGT
TGTAAAACGACGGCCAGTGAGCGCGCGTAATACGACTCACTATAGGGCGAATTGGCGATAAGCTTGTCGA
CGGATCCGAGCTCGGTACCATGGATATCTGCAGTTCTTGCCATATGCCCGGGTGAACCGAATTGGGAATT
CG
