>Addgene plasmid #69868 | pMPO 60 | addgene partial sequence | sequence record 129750 | Tet-R3 5'-CGGAAGCGAGAAGAATCATAA-3'
CCTCGCGTCGCGAACGCCAGCAAGACGTAGCCCAGCGCGTCGGCCGCCATGCCGGCGATAATGGCCTGCT
TCTCGCCGAAACGTTTGGTGGCGGGACCAGTGACGAAGGCTTGAGCGAGGGCGTGCAAGATTCCGAATAC
CGCAAGCGACAGGCCGATCATCGTCGCGCTCCAGCGAAAGCGGTCCTCGCCGAAAATGACCCAGAGCGCT
GCCGGCACCCTGTCCTACGAGTTGCATGATAAAGAAGACAGTCATAAGTGCGGCGACGACCACCGCGGTG
GCGGCCGCGCGAATTTGCCTGGCGGCAGTAGCGCGGTGGTCCCACCTGACCCCATGCCGAACTCAGAAGT
GAAACGCCGTAGCGCCGATGGTAGTGTGGGGTCTCCCCATGCGAGAGTAGGGAACTGCCAGGCATCAAAT
AAAACGAAAGGCTCAGTCGAAAGACTGGGCCTTTCGTTTTATCTGTTGTTTGTCGGTGAACGCTCTCCTG
AGTAGGACAAATCCGCCGGGAGCGGATTTGAACGTTGCGAAGCAACGGCCCGGAGGGTGGCGGGCAGGA
