>Addgene plasmid #69868 | pMPO 60 | addgene partial sequence | sequence record 132368 | M13pUC-Fwd 5'-CCCAGTCACGACGTTGTAAAACG-3'
CGCGTAATACGACTCACTATAGGGCGAATTGGCGATAAGCTTGTCGACGGATCCGAGCTCGGTACCATGG
ATATCTGCAGTTCTTGCCATATGCCCGGGTGAACCGAATTGGGAATTCGCGCAAAAAAAAAGCGCCCGGC
GGTGCTTACGCACCGCTGGACGCCTTTATCCCTGGACATACGCGCCGCCATTGGCGCGCTGCCCAAAACC
TTTTATTCACTCGAATTCAGGCATTGACGAAGGCATTCAGCTCACCATCTTTGTTGCGTGTGATGAATAT
CGGCTGCCGGCCCATCTGCGTGGTGTAATAGTCGTTCTTCTCGGGAATCTGGCTCTCGTGGGCGAGATAA
ATCCAGTTGCCCTCAAAGATGTGTTTCATCTCTAAATCGAACAGCCGAGGGTCGGTGAACATCTCGCGCT
TGCAGCGGTAGATGCCCTCGTTCTCATCTTCTTCAACGAGACTATCTATATAGTCGAGCCCCAGGTGCAT
TGTCATGGTCATGACTCCATTATTATTGTTTCTGTTGCATAAAGCCTAAGGGGTAGGCCTTTCTAGAGAT
AGCCATTTTTTGCACTCCTGTATCCGCTTCTTGCAAGGCTGGACTTATCTCTATCAAATTCCCTGGCAGT
TTATGGCGGGCGTCCTGCCCGCCACCCTCCGGGCCGTTGCTTCGCAACGTTCAAATCCGCTCCCGGCGGA
TTTGTCCTACTCAGGAGAGCGTTCACCGACAAACAACAGATAAAACGAAAGG
